>Addgene plasmid #214800 | pcDNA3.1/MPL(N117Q) | addgene full sequence | sequence record 429142 | Addgene NGS Result
GACGGATCGGGAGATCTCCCGATCCCCTATGGTGCACTCTCAGTACAATCTGCTCTGATGCCGCATAGTT
AAGCCAGTATCTGCTCCCTGCTTGTGTGTTGGAGGTCGCTGAGTAGTGCGCGAGCAAAATTTAAGCTACA
ACAAGGCAAGGCTTGACCGACAATTGCATGAAGAATCTGCTTAGGGTTAGGCGTTTTGCGCTGCTTCGCG
ATGTACGGGCCAGATATACGCGTTGACATTGATTATTGACTAGTTATTAATAGTAATCAATTACGGGGTC
ATTAGTTCATAGCCCATATATGGAGTTCCGCGTTACATAACTTACGGTAAATGGCCCGCCTGGCTGACCG
CCCAACGACCCCCGCCCATTGACGTCAATAATGACGTATGTTCCCATAGTAACGCCAATAGGGACTTTCC
ATTGACGTCAATGGGTGGAGTATTTACGGTAAACTGCCCACTTGGCAGTACATCAAGTGTATCATATGCC
AAGTACGCCCCCTATTGACGTCAATGACGGTAAATGGCCCGCCTGGCATTATGCCCAGTACATGACCTTA
TGGGACTTTCCTACTTGGCAGTACATCTACGTATTAGTCATCGCTATTACCATGGTGATGCGGTTTTGGC
AGTACATCAATGGGCGTGGATAGCGGTTTGACTCACGGGGATTTCCAAGTCTCCACCCCATTGACGTCAA
TGGGAGTTTGTTTTGGCACCAAAATCAACGGGACTTTCCAAAATGTCGTAACAACTCCGCCCCATTGACG
CAAATGGGCGGTAGGCGTGTACGGTGGGAGGTCTATATAAGCAGAGCTCTCTGGCTAACTAGAGAACCCA
CTGCTTACTGGCTTATCGAAATTAATACGACTCACTATAGGGAGACCCAAGCTGGCTAGCGTTTAAACTT
AAGCTTGGTACCGAGCTCGGATCCACTAGTCCAGTGTGGTGGAATTCGCCACCATGCCCTCCTGGGCCCT
CTTCATGGTCACCTCCTGCCTCCTCCTGGCCCCTCAAAACCTGGCCCAAGTCAGCAGCCAAGATGTCTCC
TTGCTGGCATCAGACTCAGAGCCCCTGAAGTGTTTCTCCCGAACATTTGAGGACCTCACTTGCTTCTGGG
ATGAGGAAGAGGCAGCGCCCAGTGGGACATACCAGCTGCTGTATGCCTACCCGCGGGAGAAGCCCCGTGC
TTGCCCCCTGAGTTCCCAGAGCATGCCCCACTTTGGAACCCGATACGTGTGCCAGTTTCCAGACCAGGAG
GAAGTGCGTCTCTTCTTTCCGCTGCACCTCTGGGTGAAGAATGTGTTCCTACAGCAGACTCGGACTCAGC
GAGTCCTCTTTGTGGACAGTGTAGGCCTGCCGGCTCCCCCCAGTATCATCAAGGCCATGGGTGGGAGCCA
GCCAGGGGAACTTCAGATCAGCTGGGAGGAGCCAGCTCCAGAAATCAGTGATTTCCTGAGGTACGAACTC
CGCTATGGCCCCAGAGATCCCAAGAACTCCACTGGTCCCACGGTCATACAGCTGATTGCCACAGAAACCT
GCTGCCCTGCTCTGCAGAGGCCTCACTCAGCCTCTGCTCTGGACCAGTCTCCATGTGCTCAGCCCACAAT
GCCCTGGCAAGATGGACCAAAGCAGACCTCCCCAAGTAGAGAAGCTTCAGCTCTGACAGCAGAGGGTGGA
AGCTGCCTCATCTCAGGACTCCAGCCTGGCAACTCCTACTGGCTGCAGCTGCGCAGCGAACCTGATGGGA
TCTCCCTCGGTGGCTCCTGGGGATCCTGGTCCCTCCCTGTGACTGTGGACCTGCCTGGAGATGCAGTGGC
ACTTGGACTGCAATGCTTTACCTTGGACCTGAAGAATGTTACCTGTCAATGGCAGCAACAGGACCATGCT
AGCTCCCAAGGCTTCTTCTACCACAGCAGGGCACGGTGCTGCCCCAGAGACAGGTACCCCATCTGGGAGA
ACTGCGAAGAGGAAGAGAAAACAAATCCAGGACTACAGACCCCACAGTTCTCTCGCTGCCACTTCAAGTC
ACGAAATGACAGCATTATTCACATCCTTGTGGAGGTGACCACAGCCCCGGGTACTGTTCACAGCTACCTG
GGCTCCCCTTTCTGGATCCACCAGGCTGTGCGCCTCCCCACCCCAAACTTGCACTGGAGGGAGATCTCCA
GTGGGCATCTGGAATTGGAGTGGCAGCACCCATCGTCCTGGGCAGCCCAAGAGACCTGTTATCAACTCCG
ATACACAGGAGAAGGCCATCAGGACTGGAAGGTGCTGGAGCCGCCTCTCGGGGCCCGAGGAGGGACCCTG
GAGCTGCGCCCGCGATCTCGCTACCGTTTACAGCTGCGCGCCAGGCTCAACGGCCCCACCTACCAAGGTC
CCTGGAGCTCGTGGTCGGACCCAACTAGGGTGGAGACCGCCACCGAGACCGCCTGGATCTCCTTGGTGAC
CGCTCTGCATCTAGTGCTGGGCCTCAGCGCCGTCCTGGGCCTGCTGCTGCTGAGGTGGCAGTTTCCTGCA
CACTACAGGAGACTGAGGCATGCCCTGTGGCCCTCACTTCCAGACCTGCACCGGGTCCTAGGCCAGTACC
TTAGGGACACTGCAGCCCTGAGCCCGCCCAAGGCCACAGTCTCAGATACCTGTGAAGAAGTGGAACCCAG
CCTCCTTGAAATCCTCCCCAAGTCCTCAGAGAGGACTCCTTTGCCCCTGTGTTCCTCCCAGGCCCAGATG
GACTACCGAAGATTGCAGCCTTCTTGCCTGGGGACCATGCCCCTGTCTGTGTGCCCACCCATGGCTGAGT
CAGGGTCCTGCTGTACCACCCACATTGCCAACCATTCCTACCTACCACTAAGCTATTGGCAGCAGCCTTG
ACTCGAGTCTAGAGGGCCCGTTTAAACCCGCTGATCAGCCTCGACTGTGCCTTCTAGTTGCCAGCCATCT
GTTGTTTGCCCCTCCCCCGTGCCTTCCTTGACCCTGGAAGGTGCCACTCCCACTGTCCTTTCCTAATAAA
ATGAGGAAATTGCATCGCATTGTCTGAGTAGGTGTCATTCTATTCTGGGGGGTGGGGTGGGGCAGGACAG
CAAGGGGGAGGATTGGGAAGACAATAGCAGGCATGCTGGGGATGCGGTGGGCTCTATGGCTTCTGAGGCG
GAAAGAACCAGCTGGGGCTCTAGGGGGTATCCCC
[124 nt withheld, positions 3185-3308]
C
[91 nt withheld, positions 3310-3400]
A
[49 nt withheld, positions 3402-3450]
CCTTTGACGTTGGAGTCCACGTTCTTT
[37 nt withheld, positions 3478-3514]
ACCCTATCTCGGTCTATTCTTTTGATTTATAAGGGATTTTGCCGATTTCGGCCTATTGGTTAAAAAATGA
GCTGATTTAACAAAAATTTAACGCGAATTAATTCTGTGGAATGTGTGTCAGTTAGGGTGTGGAAAGTCCC
CAGGCTCCCCAGCAGGCAGAAGTATGCAAAGCATGCATCTCAATTAGTCAGCAACCAGGTGTGGAAAGTC
CCCAGGCTCCCCAGCAGGCAGAAGTATGCAAAGCATGCATCTCAATTAGTCAGCAACCATAGTCCCGCCC
CTAACTCCGCCCATCCCGCCCCTAACTCCGCCCAGTTCCGCCCATTCTCCGCCCCATGGCTGACTAATTT
TTTTTATTTATGCAGAGGCCGAGGCCGCCTCTGCCTCTGAGCTATTCCAGAAGTAGTGAGGAGGCTTTTT
TGGAGGCCTAGGCTTTTGCAAAAAGCTCCCGGGAGCTTGTATATCCATTTTCGGATCTGATCAAGAGACA
GGATGAGGATCGTTTCGCATGATTGAACAAGATGGATTGCACGCAGGTTCTCCGGCCGCTTGGGTGGAGA
GGCTATTCGGCTATGACTGGGCACAACAGACAATCGGCTGCTCTGATGCCGCCGTGTTCCGGCTGTCAGC
GCAGGGGCGCCCGGTTCTTTTTGTCAAGACCGACCTGTCCGGTGCCCTGAATGAACTGCAGGACGAGGCA
GCGCGGCTATCGTGGCTGGCCACGACGGGCGTTCCTTGCGCAGCTGTGCTCGACGTTGTCACTGAAGCGG
GAAGGGACTGGCTGCTATTGGGCGAAGTGCCGGGGCAGGATCTCCTGTCATCTCACCTTGCTCCTGCCGA
GAAAGTATCCATCATGGCTGATGCAATGCGGCGGCTGCATACGCTTGATCCGGCTACCTGCCCATTCGAC
CACCAAGCGAAACATCGCATCGAGCGAGCACGTACTCGGATGGAAGCCGGTCTTGTCGATCAGGATGATC
TGGACGAAGAGCATCAGGGGCTCGCGCCAGCCGAACTGTTCGCCAGGCTCAAGGCGCGCATGCCCGACGG
CGAGGATCTCGTCGTGACCCATGGCGATGCCTGCTTGCCGAATATCATGGTGGAAAATGGCCGCTTTTCT
GGATTCATCGACTGTGGCCGGCTGGGTGTGGCGGACCGCTATCAGGACATAGCGTTGGCTACCCGTGATA
TTGCTGAAGAGCTTGGCGGCGAATGGGCTGACCGCTTCCTCGTGCTTTACGGTATCGCCGCTCCCGATTC
GCAGCGCATCGCCTTCTATCGCCTTCTTGACGAGTTCTTCTGAGCGGGACTCTGGGGTTCGAAATGACCG
ACCAAGCGACGCCCAACCTGCCATCACGAGATTTCGATTCCACCGCCGCCTTCTATGAAAGGTTGGGCTT
CGGAATCGTTTTCCGGGACGCCGGCTGGATGATCCTCCAGCGCGGGGATCTCATGCTGGAGTTCTTCGCC
CACCCCAACTTGTTTATTGCAGCTTATAATGGTTACAAATAAAGCAATAGCATCACAAATTTCACAAATA
AAGCATTTTTTTCACTGCATTCTAGTTGTGGTTTGTCCAAACTCATCAATGTATCTTATCATGTCTGTAT
ACCGTCGACCTCTAGCTAGAGCTTGGCGTAATCATGGTCATAGCTGTTTCCTGTGTGAAATTGTTATCCG
CTCACAATTCCACACAACATACGAGCCGGAAGCATAAAGTGTAAAGCCTGGGGTGCCTAATGAGTGAGCT
AACTCACATTAATTGCGTTGCGCTCACTGCCCGCTTTCCAGTCGGGAAACCTGTCGTGCCAGCTGCATTA
ATGAATCGGCCAACGCGCGGGGAGAGGCGGTTTGCGTATTGGGCGCTCTTCCGCTTCCTCGCTCACTGAC
TCGCTGCGCTCGGTCGTTCGGCTGCGGCGAGCGGTATCAGCTCACTCAAAGGCGGTAATACGGTTATCCA
CAGAATCAGGGGATAACGCAGGAAAGAACATGTGAGCAAAAGGCCAGCAAAAGGCCAGGAACCGTAAAAA
GGCCGCGTTGCTGGCGTTTTTCCATAGGCTCCGCCCCCCTGACGAGCATCACAAAAATCGACGCTCAAGT
CAGAGGTGGCGAAACCCGACAGGACTATAAAGATACCAGGCGTTTCCCCCTGGAAGCTCCCTCGTGCGCT
CTCCTGTTCCGACCCTGCCGCTTACCGGATACCTGTCCGCCTTTCTCCCTTCGGGAAGCGTGGCGCTTTC
TCATAGCTCACGCTGTAGGTATCTCAGTTCGGTGTAGGTCGTTCGCTCCAAGCTGGGCTGTGTGCACGAA
CCCCCCGTTCAGCCCGACCGCTGCGCCTTATCCGGTAACTATCGTCTTGAGTCCAACCCGGTAAGACACG
ACTTATCGCCACTGGCAGCAGCCACTGGTAACAGGATTAGCAGAGCGAGGTATGTAGGCGGTGCTACAGA
GTTCTTGAAGTGGTGGCCTAACTACGGCTACACTAGAAGAACAGTATTTGGTATCTGCGCTCTGCTGAAG
CCAGTTACCTTCGGAAAAAGAGTTGGTAGCTCTTGATCCGGCAAACAAACCACCGCTGGTAGCGGTGGTT
TTTTTGTTTGCAAGCAGCAGATTACGCGCAGAAAAAAAGGATCTCAAGAAGATCCTTTGATCTTTTCTAC
GGGGTCTGACGCTCAGTGGAACGAAAACTCACGTTAAGGGATTTTGGTCATGAGATTATCAAAAAGGATC
TTCACCTAGATCCTTTTAAATTAAAAATGAAGTTTTAAATCAATCTAAAGTATATATGAGTAAACTTGGT
CTGACAGTTACCAATGCTTAATCAGTGAGGCACCTATCTCAGCGATCTGTCTATTTCGTTCATCCATAGT
TGCCTGACTCCCCGTCGTGTAGATAACTACGATACGGGAGGGCTTACCATCTGGCCCCAGTGCTGCAATG
ATACCGCGAGACCCACGCTCACCGGCTCCAGATTTATCAGCAATAAACCAGCCAGCCGGAAGGGCCGAGC
GCAGAAGTGGTCCTGCAACTTTATCCGCCTCCATCCAGTCTATTAATTGTTGCCGGGAAGCTAGAGTAAG
TAGTTCGCCAGTTAATAGTTTGCGCAACGTTGTTGCCATTGCTACAGGCATCGTGGTGTCACGCTCGTCG
TTTGGTATGGCTTCATTCAGCTCCGGTTCCCAACGATCAAGGCGAGTTACATGATCCCCCATGTTGTGCA
AAAAAGCGGTTAGCTCCTTCGGTCCTCCGATCGTTGTCAGAAGTAAGTTGGCCGCAGTGTTATCACTCAT
GGTTATGGCAGCACTGCATAATTCTCTTACTGTCATGCCATCCGTAAGATGCTTTTCTGTGACTGGTGAG
TACTCAACCAAGTCATTCTGAGAATAGTGTATGCGGCGACCGAGTTGCTCTTGCCCGGCGTCAATACGGG
ATAATACCGCGCCACATAGCAGAACTTTAAAAGTGCTCATCATTGGAAAACGTTCTTCGGGGCGAAAACT
CTCAAGGATCTTACCGCTGTTGAGATCCAGTTCGATGTAACCCACTCGTGCACCCAACTGATCTTCAGCA
TCTTTTACTTTCACCAGCGTTTCTGGGTGAGCAAAAACAGGAAGGCAAAATGCCGCAAAAAAGGGAATAA
GGGCGACACGGAAATGTTGAATACTCATACTCTTCCTTTTTCAATATTATTGAAGCATTTATCAGGGTTA
TTGTCTCATGAGCGGATACATATTTGAATGTATTTAGAAAAATAAACAAATAGGGGTTCCGCGCACATTT
CCCCGAAAAGTGCCACCTGACGTC
Features (pLannotate 1.2.2; 20 found; start..end, strand, type, name):
     28..80      -  misc_feature   bom (fragment): basis of mobility region from pBR322
    235..614     +  enhancer       CMV enhancer: human cytomegalovirus immediate early enhancer
    615..818     +  promoter       CMV promoter: human cytomegalovirus (CMV) immediate early promoter
    814..847     +  LTR            5' LTR (truncated) (fragment): truncated 5' long terminal repeat (LTR) from HIV-1
    863..881     +  promoter       T7 promoter: promoter for bacteriophage T7 RNA polymerase
    964..2868    +  CDS            MPL: TPOR_HUMAN - Also known as TPOR. Experimental evidence at protein level: Swiss-Prot protein existence level 1. Receptor for thrombopoietin that acts as a primary regulator of megakaryopoiesis and platelet production. May represent a regulatory molecule specific for TPO-R-dependent immune responses. From Homo sapiens (Human).
   2915..3139    +  polyA_signal   bGH poly(A) signal: bovine growth hormone polyadenylation signal
   3143..3164    +  promoter       SV40 promoter (fragment): SV40 enhancer and early promoter
   3185..3613    +  rep_origin     f1 ori (sequence partly withheld): f1 bacteriophage origin of replication; arrow indicates direction of (+) strand synthesis
   3627..3956    +  promoter       SV40 promoter: SV40 enhancer and early promoter
   4023..4814    +  CDS            neo: KKA2_KLEPN - Also known as kan, nptII. Experimental evidence at protein level: Swiss-Prot protein existence level 1. Resistance to kanamycin, neomycin, paromomycin, ribostamycin, butirosin and gentamicin B. From Klebsiella pneumoniae.
   4838..4996    +  CDS            ble (fragment): BLE_KLEPN - Experimental evidence at protein level: Swiss-Prot protein existence level 1. Binding protein with a strong affinity to the bleomycin family of antibiotics. Binds to CL990; an antimitotic-antibiotic compound. From Klebsiella pneumoniae.
   4991..5112    +  polyA_signal   SV40 poly(A) signal: SV40 polyadenylation signal
   5185..5201    -  protein_bind   lac operator: The lac repressor binds to the lac operator to inhibit transcription in E. coli. This inhibition can be relieved by adding lactose or isopropyl-β-D-thiogalactopyranoside (IPTG). lac repressor encoded by lacI
   5209..5239    -  promoter       lac promoter: promoter for the E. coli lac operon
   5254..5275    -  protein_bind   CAP binding site: CAP binding activates transcription in the presence of cAMP. E. coli catabolite activator protein
   5288..5380    -  CDS            lacI (fragment): lac repressor; lacI; The lac repressor binds to the lac operator to inhibit transcription in E. coli. This inhibition can be relieved by adding lactose or isopropyl-β-D-thiogalactopyranoside (IPTG).
   5563..6151    -  rep_origin     ori: high-copy-number ColE1/pMB1/pBR322/pUC origin of replication
   6322..7182    -  CDS            AmpR: β-lactamase; bla; confers resistance to ampicillin, carbenicillin, and related antibiotics
   7183..7287    -  promoter       AmpR promoter: bla
