[The description below was written by a language model from this plasmid's Addgene catalogue record and pLannotate feature annotations shown in this document.]
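Description:
pcDNA3.1/MPL(N117Q) is a mammalian expression plasmid built on the pcDNA3.1 backbone that carries the human thrombopoietin receptor gene MPL (also known as TPOR or CD110) with an asparagine-to-glutamine substitution at residue 117. It is propagated in E. coli through a high-copy ColE1/pUC-type origin and selected with ampicillin via the β-lactamase gene and its own promoter. An f1 origin is also present, which allows single-stranded DNA production. For selection in mammalian cells, an SV40 enhancer/early promoter drives the neomycin/kanamycin phosphotransferase gene, terminated by an SV40 polyadenylation signal. This is the usual arrangement for G418 selection of stable transfectants.

The MPL coding sequence, annotated at roughly 1.9 kb, was cloned between EcoRI and XhoI sites downstream of the human cytomegalovirus immediate-early enhancer and promoter, and is followed by the bovine growth hormone polyadenylation signal. A T7 promoter sits between the CMV promoter and the insert, serving as a sequencing primer site and allowing in vitro transcription. No epitope tag or reporter is annotated. The short HIV-1 LTR, ble, lacI and extra SV40 promoter fragments in the table look like partial sequence matches rather than functional elements.

The catalogue sizes do not agree with the sequence: the record lists an 8,500 bp insert and a 6,217 bp backbone, whereas the full sequenced plasmid is 7,318 nt. The stated purpose is expression of MPL(N117Q) in mammalian cells, and the associated publication concerns mutant calreticulin and an immature form of the receptor. The record does not explain the rationale for the N117Q change.
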