Addgene plasmid #214800: pcDNA3.1/MPL(N117Q)
Purpose: Mammalian expression of human MPL(N117Q)
Depositing lab: Norio Komatsu. Depositing organization: Juntendo University. Publication: Loss of KDEL function from a calreticulin frameshift mutation drives expression of an immature, mutant calreticulin-dependent form of the thrombopoietin receptor MPL. Masubuchi N, Yang Y, Imai M, Kihara Y, Morishita S, Edahiro Y, Komatsu N. Haematologica. 2025 Nov 6. doi: 10.3324/haematol.2025.287585. PubMed 41195513.
Backbone
  Vector backbone: pcDNA3.1
  Backbone size w/o insert (bp): 6217
  Vector type: Mammalian Expression
Growth in bacteria
  Bacterial resistance: Ampicillin, 100 μg/mL
  Growth temperature: 37°C
  Growth strain: DH5alpha
  Copy number: Unknown
Gene/Insert
  Gene/Insert name: human MPL(N117Q)
  Species: H. sapiens (human)
  Insert size (bp): 8500
  Entrez Gene: MPL (a.k.a. C-MPL, CD110, MPLV, THCYT2, THPOR, TPOR)
  Promoter: CMV
  Cloning method: Restriction Enzyme; 5′ cloning site EcoRI (unknown if destroyed); 3′ cloning site XhoI (unknown if destroyed)
  Sequencing primers: 5′ T7
Terms and licenses: Academic/Nonprofit Terms; Industry Terms: Not Available to Industry
How to cite: pcDNA3.1/MPL(N117Q) was a gift from Norio Komatsu (Addgene plasmid # 214800 ; http://n2t.net/addgene:214800 ; RRID:Addgene_214800)
